>Addgene plasmid #77824 | MAP3K1 gRNA (BRDN0001149426) | addgene full sequence | sequence record 188480 | Addgene Assembled Sequence
CCCGGGTGCAAAGATGGATAAAGTTTTAAACAGAGAGGAATCTTTGCAGCTAATGGACCTTCTAGGTCTT
GAAAGGAGTGGGAATTGGCTCCGGTGCCCGTCAGTGGGCAGAGCGCACATCGCCCACAGTCCCCGAGAAG
TTGGGGGGAGGGGTCGGCAATTGATCCGGTGCCTAGAGAAGGTGGCGCGGGGTAAACTGGGAAAGTGATG
TCGTGTACTGGCTCCGCCTTTTTCCCGAGGGTGGGGGAGAACCGTATATAAGTGCAGTAGTCGCCGTGAA
CGTTCTTTTTCGCAACGGGTTTGCCGCCAGAACACAGGTAAGTGCCGTGTGTGGTTCCCGCGGGCCTGGC
CTCTTTACGGGTTATGGCCCTTGCGTGCCTTGAATTACTTCCACCTGGCTGCAGTACGTGATTCTTGATC
CCGAGCTTCGGGTTGGAAGTGGGTGGGAGAGTTCGAGGCCTTGCGCTTAAGGAGCCCCTTCGCCTCGTGC
TTGAGTTGAGGCCTGGCCTGGGCGCTGGGGCCGCCGCGTGCGAATCTGGTGGCACCTTCGCGCCTGTCTC
GCTGCTTTCGATAAGTCTCTAGCCATTTAAAATTTTTGATGACCTGCTGCGACGCTTTTTTTCTGGCAAG
ATAGTCTTGTAAATGCGGGCCAAGATCTGCACACTGGTATTTCGGTTTTTGGGGCCGCGGGCGGCGACGG
GGCCCGTGCGTCCCAGCGCACATGTTCGGCGAGGCGGGGCCTGCGAGCGCGGCCACCGAGAATCGGACGG
GGGTAGTCTCAAGCTGGCCGGCCTGCTCTGGTGCCTGGCCTCGCGCCGCCGTGTATCGCCCCGCCCTGGG
CGGCAAGGCTGGCCCGGTCGGCACCAGTTGCGTGAGCGGAAAGATGGCCGCTTCCCGGCCCTGCTGCAGG
GAGCTCAAAATGGAGGACGCGGCGCTCGGGAGAGCGGGCGGGTGAGTCACCCACACAAAGGAAAAGGGCC
TTTCCGTCCTCAGCCGTCGCTTCATGTGACTCCACGGAGTACCGGGCGCCGTCCAGGCACCTCGATTAGT
TCTCGAGCTTTTGGAGTACGTCGTCTTTAGGTTGGGGGGAGGGGTTTTATGCGATGGAGTTTCCCCACAC
TGAGTGGGTGGAGACTGAAGTTAGGCCAGCTTGGCACTTGATGTAATTCTCCTTGGAATTTGCCCTTTTT
GAGTTTGGATCTTGGTTCATTCTCAAGCCTCAGACAGTGGTTCAAAGTTTTTTTCTTCCATTTCAGGTGT
CGTGACGTACGGCCACCATGACCGAGTACAAGCCCACGGTGCGCCTCGCCACCCGCGACGACGTCCCCAG
GGCCGTACGCACCCTCGCCGCCGCGTTCGCCGACTACCCCGCCACGCGCCACACCGTCGATCCGGACCGC
CACATCGAGCGGGTCACCGAGCTGCAAGAACTCTTCCTCACGCGCGTCGGGCTCGACATCGGCAAGGTGT
GGGTCGCGGACGACGGCGCCGCCGTGGCGGTCTGGACCACGCCGGAGAGCGTCGAAGCGGGGGCGGTGTT
CGCCGAGATCGGCCCGCGCATGGCCGAGTTGAGCGGTTCCCGGCTGGCCGCGCAGCAACAGATGGAAGGC
CTCCTGGCGCCGCACCGGCCCAAGGAGCCCGCGTGGTTCCTGGCCACCGTCGGAGTCTCGCCCGACCACC
AGGGCAAGGGTCTGGGCAGCGCCGTCGTGCTCCCCGGAGTGGAGGCGGCCGAGCGCGCCGGGGTGCCCGC
CTTCCTGGAGACCTCCGCGCCCCGCAACCTCCCCTTCTACGAGCGGCTCGGCTTCACCGTCACCGCCGAC
GTCGAGGTGCCCGAAGGACCGCGCACCTGGTGCATGACCCGCAAGCCCGGTGCCTGAACGCGTTAAGTCG
ACAATCAACCTCTGGATTACAAAATTTGTGAAAGATTGACTGGTATTCTTAACTATGTTGCTCCTTTTAC
GCTATGTGGATACGCTGCTTTAATGCCTTTGTATCATGCTATTGCTTCCCGTATGGCTTTCATTTTCTCC
TCCTTGTATAAATCCTGGTTGCTGTCTCTTTATGAGGAGTTGTGGCCCGTTGTCAGGCAACGTGGCGTGG
TGTGCACTGTGTTTGCTGACGCAACCCCCACTGGTTGGGGCATTGCCACCACCTGTCAGCTCCTTTCCGG
GACTTTCGCTTTCCCCCTCCCTATTGCCACGGCGGAACTCATCGCCGCCTGCCTTGCCCGCTGCTGGACA
GGGGCTCGGCTGTTGGGCACTGACAATTCCGTGGTGTTGTCGGGGAAATCATCGTCCTTTCCTTGGCTGC
TCGCCTGTGTTGCCACCTGGATTCTGCGCGGGACGTCCTTCTGCTACGTCCCTTCGGCCCTCAATCCAGC
GGACCTTCCTTCCCGCGGCCTGCTGCCGGCTCTGCGGCCTCTTCCGCGTCTTCGCCTTCGCCCTCAGACG
AGTCGGATCTCCCTTTGGGCCGCCTCCCCGCGTCGACTTTAAGACCAATGACTTACAAGGCAGCTGTAGA
TCTTAGCCACTTTTTAAAAGAAAAGGGGGGACTGGAAGGGCTAATTCACTCCCAACGAAGACAAGATCTG
CTTTTTGCTTGTACTGGGTCTCTCTGGTTAGACCAGATCTGAGCCTGGGAGCTCTCTGGCTAACTAGGGA
ACCCACTGCTTAAGCCTCAATAAAGCTTGCCTTGAGTGCTTCAAGTAGTGTGTGCCCGTCTGTTGTGTGA
CTCTGGTAACTAGAGATCCCTCAGACCCTTTTAGTCAGTGTGGAAAATCTCTAGCAGTACGTATAGTAGT
TCATGTCATCTTATTATTCAGTATTTATAACTTGCAAAGAAATGAATATCAGAGAGTGAGAGGAACTTGT
TTATTGCAGCTTATAATGGTTACAAATAAAGCAATAGCATCACAAATTTCACAAATAAAGCATTTTTTTC
ACTGCATTCTAGTTGTGGTTTGTCCAAACTCATCAATGTATCTTATCATGTCTGGCTCTAGCTATCCCGC
CCCTAACTCCGCCCATCCCGCCCCTAACTCCGCCCAGTTCCGCCCATTCTCCGCCCCATGGCTGACTAAT
TTTTTTTATTTATGCAGAGGCCGAGGCCGCCTCGGCCTCTGAGCTATTCCAGAAGTAGTGAGGAGGCTTT
TTTGGAGGCCTAGGGACGTACCCAATTCGCCCTATAGTGAGTCGTATTACGCGCGCTCACTGGCCGTCGT
TTTACAACGTCGTGACTGGGAAAACCCTGGCGTTACCCAACTTAATCGCCTTGCAGCACATCCCCCTTTC
GCCAGCTGGCGTAATAGCGAAGAGGCCCGCACCGATCGCCCTTCCCAACAGTTGCGCAGCCTGAATGGCG
AATGGG
[124 nt withheld, positions 3367-3490]
C
[91 nt withheld, positions 3492-3582]
A
[49 nt withheld, positions 3584-3632]
CCTTTGACGTTGGAGTCCACGTTCTTT
[37 nt withheld, positions 3660-3696]
ACCCTATCTCGGTCTATTCTTTTGATTTATAAGGGATTTTGCCGATTTCGGCCTATTGGTTAAAAAATGA
GCTGATTTAACAAAAATTTAACGCGAATTTTAACAAAATATTAACGCTTACAATTTAGGTGGCACTTTTC
GGGGAAATGTGCGCGGAACCCCTATTTGTTTATTTTTCTAAATACATTCAAATATGTATCCGCTCATGAG
ACAATAACCCTGATAAATGCTTCAATAATATTGAAAAAGGAAGAGTATGAGTATTCAACATTTCCGTGTC
GCCCTTATTCCCTTTTTTGCGGCATTTTGCCTTCCTGTTTTTGCTCACCCAGAAACGCTGGTGAAAGTAA
AAGATGCTGAAGATCAGTTGGGTGCACGAGTGGGTTACATCGAACTGGATCTCAACAGCGGTAAGATCCT
TGAGAGTTTTCGCCCCGAAGAACGTTTTCCAATGATGAGCACTTTTAAAGTTCTGCTATGTGGCGCGGTA
TTATCCCGTATTGACGCCGGGCAAGAGCAACTCGGTCGCCGCATACACTATTCTCAGAATGACTTGGTTG
AGTACTCACCAGTCACAGAAAAGCATCTTACGGATGGCATGACAGTAAGAGAATTATGCAGTGCTGCCAT
AACCATGAGTGATAACACTGCGGCCAACTTACTTCTGACAACGATCGGAGGACCGAAGGAGCTAACCGCT
TTTTTGCACAACATGGGGGATCATGTAACTCGCCTTGATCGTTGGGAACCGGAGCTGAATGAAGCCATAC
CAAACGACGAGCGTGACACCACGATGCCTGTAGCAATGGCAACAACGTTGCGCAAACTATTAACTGGCGA
ACTACTTACTCTAGCTTCCCGGCAACAATTAATAGACTGGATGGAGGCGGATAAAGTTGCAGGACCACTT
CTGCGCTCGGCCCTTCCGGCTGGCTGGTTTATTGCTGATAAATCTGGAGCCGGTGAGCGTGGGTCTCGCG
GTATCATTGCAGCACTGGGGCCAGATGGTAAGCCCTCCCGTATCGTAGTTATCTACACGACGGGGAGTCA
GGCAACTATGGATGAACGAAATAGACAGATCGCTGAGATAGGTGCCTCACTGATTAAGCATTGGTAACTG
TCAGACCAAGTTTACTCATATATACTTTAGATTGATTTAAAACTTCATTTTTAATTTAAAAGGATCTAGG
TGAAGATCCTTTTTGATAATCTCATGACCAAAATCCCTTAACGTGAGTTTTCGTTCCACTGAGCGTCAGA
CCCCGTAGAAAAGATCAAAGGATCTTCTTGAGATCCTTTTTTTCTGCGCGTAATCTGCTGCTTGCAAACA
AAAAAACCACCGCTACCAGCGGTGGTTTGTTTGCCGGATCAAGAGCTACCAACTCTTTTTCCGAAGGTAA
CTGGCTTCAGCAGAGCGCAGATACCAAATACTGTTCTTCTAGTGTAGCCGTAGTTAGGCCACCACTTCAA
GAACTCTGTAGCACCGCCTACATACCTCGCTCTGCTAATCCTGTTACCAGTGGCTGCTGCCAGTGGCGAT
AAGTCGTGTCTTACCGGGTTGGACTCAAGACGATAGTTACCGGATAAGGCGCAGCGGTCGGGCTGAACGG
GGGGTTCGTGCACACAGCCCAGCTTGGAGCGAACGACCTACACCGAACTGAGATACCTACAGCGTGAGCT
ATGAGAAAGCGCCACGCTTCCCGAAGGGAGAAAGGCGGACAGGTATCCGGTAAGCGGCAGGGTCGGAACA
GGAGAGCGCACGAGGGAGCTTCCAGGGGGAAACGCCTGGTATCTTTATAGTCCTGTCGGGTTTCGCCACC
TCTGACTTGAGCGTCGATTTTTGTGATGCTCGTCAGGGGGGCGGAGCCTATGGAAAAACGCCAGCAACGC
GGCCTTTTTACGGTTCCTGGCCTTTTGCTGGCCTTTTGCTCACATGTTCTTTCCTGCGTTATCCCCTGAT
TCTGTGGATAACCGTATTACCGCCTTTGAGTGAGCTGATACCGCTCGCCGCAGCCGAACGACCGAGCGCA
GCGAGTCAGTGAGCGAGGAAGCGGAAGAGCGCCCAATACGCAAACCGCCTCTCCCCGCGCGTTGGCCGAT
TCATTAATGCAGCTGGCACGACAGGTTTCCCGACTGGAAAGCGGGCAGTGAGCGCAACGCAATTAATGTG
AGTTAGCTCACTCATTAGGCACCCCAGGCTTTACACTTTATGCTTCCGGCTCGTATGTTGTGTGGAATTG
TGAGCGGATAACAATTTCACACAGGAAACAGCTATGACCATGATTACGCCAAGCGCGCAATTAACCCTCA
CTAAAGGGAACAAAAGCTGGAGCTGCAAGCTTAATGTAGTCTTATGCAATACTCTTGTAGTCTTGCAACA
TGGTAACGATGAGTTAGCAACATGCCTTACAAGGAGAGAAAAAGCACCGTGCATGCCGATTGGTGGAAGT
AAGGTGGTACGATCGTGCCTTATTAGGAAGGCAACAGACGGGTCTGACATGGATTGGACGAACCACTGAA
TTGCCGCATTGCAGAGATATTGTATTTAAGTGCCTAGCTCGATACATAAACGGGTCTCTCTGGTTAGACC
AGATCTGAGCCTGGGAGCTCTCTGGCTAACTAGGGAACCCACTGCTTAAGCCTCAATAAAGCTTGCCTTG
AGTGCTTCAAGTAGTGTGTGCCCGTCTGTTGTGTGACTCTGGTAACTAGAGATCCCTCAGACCCTTTTAG
TCAGTGTGGAAAATCTCTAGCAGTGGCGCCCGAACAGGGACTTGAAAGCGAAAGGGAAACCAGAGGAGCT
CTCTCGACGCAGGACTCGGCTTGCTGAAGCGCGCACGGCAAGAGGCGAGGGGCGGCGACTGGTGAGTACG
CCAAAAATTTTGACTAGCGGAGGCTAGAAGGAGAGAGATGGGTGCGAGAGCGTCAGTATTAAGCGGGGGA
GAATTAGATCGCGATGGGAAAAAATTCGGTTAAGGCCAGGGGGAAAGAAAAAATATAAATTAAAACATAT
AGTATGGGCAAGCAGGGAGCTAGAACGATTCGCAGTTAATCCTGGCCTGTTAGAAACATCAGAAGGCTGT
AGACAAATACTGGGACAGCTACAACCATCCCTTCAGACAGGATCAGAAGAACTTAGATCATTATATAATA
CAGTAGCAACCCTCTATTGTGTGCATCAAAGGATAGAGATAAAAGACACCAAGGAAGCTTTAGACAAGAT
AGAGGAAGAGCAAAACAAAAGTAAGACCACCGCACAGCAAGCGGCCGCTGATCTTCAGACCTGGAGGAGG
AGATATGAGGGACAATTGGAGAAGTGAATTATATAAATATAAAGTAGTAAAAATTGAACCATTAGGAGTA
GCACCCACCAAGGCAAAGAGAAGAGTGGTGCAGAGAGAAAAAAGAGCAGTGGGAATAGGAGCTTTGTTCC
TTGGGTTCTTGGGAGCAGCAGGAAGCACTATGGGCGCAGCGTCAATGACGCTGACGGTACAGGCCAGACA
ATTATTGTCTGGTATAGTGCAGCAGCAGAACAATTTGCTGAGGGCTATTGAGGCGCAACAGCATCTGTTG
CAACTCACAGTCTGGGGCATCAAGCAGCTCCAGGCAAGAATCCTGGCTGTGGAAAGATACCTAAAGGATC
AACAGCTCCTGGGGATTTGGGGTTGCTCTGGAAAACTCATTTGCACCACTGCTGTGCCTTGGAATGCTAG
TTGGAGTAATAAATCTCTGGAACAGATTTGGAATCACACGACCTGGATGGAGTGGGACAGAGAAATTAAC
AATTACACAAGCTTAATACACTCCTTAATTGAAGAATCGCAAAACCAGCAAGAAAAGAATGAACAAGAAT
TATTGGAATTAGATAAATGGGCAAGTTTGTGGAATTGGTTTAACATAACAAATTGGCTGTGGTATATAAA
ATTATTCATAATGATAGTAGGAGGCTTGGTAGGTTTAAGAATAGTTTTTGCTGTACTTTCTATAGTGAAT
AGAGTTAGGCAGGGATATTCACCATTATCGTTTCAGACCCACCTCCCAACCCCGAGGGGACCCAGAGAGG
GCCTATTTCCCATGATTCCTTCATATTTGCATATACGATACAAGGCTGTTAGAGAGATAATTAGAATTAA
TTTGACTGTAAACACAAAGATATTAGTACAAAATACGTGACGTAGAAAGTAATAATTTCTTGGGTAGTTT
GCAGTTTTAAAATTATGTTTTAAAATGGACTATCATATGCTTACCGTAACTTGAAAGTATTTCGATTTCT
TGGCTTTATATATCTTGTGGAAAGGACGAAACACCGCTTCTCACCATATAGCCCTGGTTTTAGAGCTAGA
AATAGCAAGTTAAAATAAGGCTAGTCCGTTATCAACTTGAAAAAGTGGCACCGAGTCGGTGCTTTTTTAA
GCTTGGCGTAACTAGATCTTGAGACAAATGGCAGTATTCATCCACAATTTTAAAAGAAAAGGGGGGATTG
GGGGGTACAGTGCAGGGGAAAGAATAGTAGACATAATAGCAACAGACATACAAACTAAAGAATTACAAAA
ACAAATTACAAAAATTCAAAATTTTCGGGTTTATTACAGGGACAGCAGAGATCCACTTTGGCGCCGGCTC
GAGGGGG
Features (pLannotate 1.2.2; 29 found; start..end, strand, type, name):
     14..80      +  CDS            small t antigen (fragment): SV40 (simian virus 40) small t antigen
    106..317     +  promoter       EF-1α core promoter: core promoter for human elongation factor EF-1α
    318..1256    +  intron         EF-1α intron A: intron upstream of the start codon of human EF-1α
   1278..1877    +  CDS            PuroR (fragment): puromycin N-acetyltransferase; pac from Streptomyces; confers resistance to puromycin
   1893..2481    +  misc_feature   WPRE: woodchuck hepatitis virus posttranscriptional regulatory element
   2532..2551    +  misc_feature   cPPT/CTS (fragment): central polypurine tract and central termination sequence of HIV-1
   2553..2786    +  LTR            3' LTR (ΔU3): self-inactivating 3' long terminal repeat (LTR) from HIV-1
   2864..2985    +  polyA_signal   SV40 poly(A) signal: SV40 polyadenylation signal
   3025..3160    +  rep_origin     SV40 ori: SV40 origin of replication
   3181..3199    -  promoter       T7 promoter: promoter for bacteriophage T7 RNA polymerase
   3207..3362    +  CDS            lacZα (fragment): LacZα fragment of β-galactosidase; lacZ fragment
   3367..3795    +  rep_origin     f1 ori (sequence partly withheld): f1 bacteriophage origin of replication; arrow indicates direction of (+) strand synthesis
   3848..3952    +  promoter       AmpR promoter: bla
   3953..4813    +  CDS            AmpR: β-lactamase; bla; confers resistance to ampicillin, carbenicillin, and related antibiotics
   4984..5572    +  rep_origin     ori: high-copy-number ColE1/pMB1/pBR322/pUC origin of replication
   5755..5847    +  CDS            lacI (fragment): lac repressor; lacI; The lac repressor binds to the lac operator to inhibit transcription in E. coli. This inhibition can be relieved by adding lactose or isopropyl-β-D-thiogalactopyranoside (IPTG).
   5860..5881    +  protein_bind   CAP binding site: CAP binding activates transcription in the presence of cAMP. E. coli catabolite activator protein
   5896..5926    +  promoter       lac promoter: promoter for the E. coli lac operon
   5934..5950    +  protein_bind   lac operator: The lac repressor binds to the lac operator to inhibit transcription in E. coli. This inhibition can be relieved by adding lactose or isopropyl-β-D-thiogalactopyranoside (IPTG). lac repressor encoded by lacI
   5995..6013    +  promoter       T3 promoter: promoter for bacteriophage T3 RNA polymerase
   6041..6267    +  promoter       RSV promoter: Rous sarcoma virus enhancer/promoter
   6268..6448    +  LTR            5' LTR (truncated): truncated 5' long terminal repeat (LTR) from HIV-1
   6495..6620    +  misc_feature   HIV-1 Ψ: packaging signal of human immunodeficiency virus type 1
   6604..6967    +  CDS            HIV-1 gag (fragment): gag protein from human immunodeficiency virus 1; gag
   7113..7346    +  misc_feature   RRE: The Rev response element (RRE) of HIV-1 allows for Rev-dependent mRNA export from the nucleus to the cytoplasm.
   7723..7749    +  CDS            Rev (fragment): human immunodeficiency virus 1 (HIV-1) Rev protein; rev; enhances nuclear export of unspliced and incompletely spliced viral mRNAs
   7753..7993    +  promoter       U6 promoter: RNA polymerase III promoter for human U6 snRNA
   8023..8098    +  misc_RNA       gRNA scaffold: guide RNA scaffold for the Streptococcus pyogenes CRISPR/Cas9 system
   8154..8271    +  misc_feature   cPPT/CTS: central polypurine tract and central termination sequence of HIV-1
