[The description below was written by a language model from this plasmid's Addgene catalogue record and pLannotate feature annotations shown in this document.]
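Description:
MAP3K1 gRNA (BRDN0001149426) is a third-generation lentiviral CRISPR guide plasmid built on the lentiGuide-Puro backbone, carrying a single guide RNA directed against human MAP3K1 (also known as MEKK1), designed against the NM_005921.1 reference transcript. The assembled sequence is 8,323 nt. In bacteria it is maintained as a high-copy plasmid through a ColE1/pUC-type origin and selected with ampicillin via the β-lactamase gene. An f1 origin and remnants of lac and phage-promoter cloning sequences are also present in the backbone.

The lentiviral portion begins with an RSV promoter fused to a truncated HIV-1 5' LTR, which makes genomic RNA production in packaging cells Tat-independent. This is followed by the Ψ packaging signal, a gag fragment and the Rev response element for Rev-dependent nuclear export. Inside the transfer cassette, the human U6 RNA polymerase III promoter drives the MAP3K1 spacer joined to the Streptococcus pyogenes Cas9 guide scaffold. A cPPT/CTS element lies downstream and aids nuclear import of the viral genome. A separate EF-1α promoter, annotated as the core promoter plus intron A, expresses puromycin N-acetyltransferase for selection of transduced mammalian cells, and a WPRE enhances transcript expression. The cassette ends in a ΔU3 self-inactivating 3' LTR, which disables LTR promoter activity after integration, followed by an SV40 polyadenylation signal and SV40 origin.

The plasmid does not encode Cas9, so it is meant to be used with a separate Cas9 lentivirus or in cells that already express Cas9, typically for knockout of MAP3K1. It belongs to a human kinome guide collection associated with work on optimized sgRNA design.
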