Addgene plasmid #77824: MAP3K1 gRNA (BRDN0001149426)
Purpose: 3rd generation lentiviral gRNA plasmid targeting human MAP3K1
Depositing lab: John Doench & David Root. Depositing organization: Broad Institute. Publication: Optimized sgRNA design to maximize activity and minimize off-target effects of CRISPR-Cas9. Doench JG, Fusi N, Sullender M, Hegde M, Vaimberg EW, Donovan KF, Smith I, Tothova Z, Wilen C, Orchard R, Virgin HW, Listgarten J, Root DE. Nat Biotechnol. 2016 Jan 18. doi: 10.1038/nbt.3437. PubMed 26780180.
Backbone
  Vector backbone: lentiGuide-Puro
  Backbone manufacturer: Zhang Lab (Addgene plasmid # 52963)
  Vector type: Mammalian Expression, Lentiviral, CRISPR
  Selectable markers: Puromycin
Growth in bacteria
  Bacterial resistance: Ampicillin, 100 μg/mL
  Growth temperature: 37°C
  Growth strain: DH5alpha
  Copy number: High Copy
Gene/Insert
  Gene/Insert name: MAP3K1 (alt names: MAP3K1; NM_005921.1)
  gRNA/shRNA sequence: CTTCTCACCATATAGCCCTG
  Species: H. sapiens (human)
  Entrez Gene: MAP3K1 (a.k.a. MAPKKK1, MEKK, MEKK 1, MEKK1, SRXY6)
  Promoter: hU6
  Cloning method: Unknown
  Sequencing primers: 5′ U6-F; 3′ pS2-R
Terms and licenses: Academic/Nonprofit Terms; Industry Terms: Not Available to Industry
Depositor comments: The gRNA was designed to target the following Genbank reference sequence(s): NM_005921.1. Note that this plasmid does NOT contain Cas9. It should be used in conjunction with lentiCas9-Blast (Addgene #52962) or otherwise with cell lines already expressing Cas9. Browse the full kinome gRNA library at http://www.addgene.org/pooled-library/broadgpp-human-kinome/ or visit http://www.broadinstitute.org/rnai/public/ for detailed protocols and information.
How to cite: MAP3K1 gRNA (BRDN0001149426) was a gift from John Doench & David Root (Addgene plasmid # 77824 ; http://n2t.net/addgene:77824 ; RRID:Addgene_77824)
