>Addgene plasmid #77824 | MAP3K1 gRNA (BRDN0001149426) | depositor partial sequence | sequence record 145284 | Target Sequence
CTTCTCACCATATAGCCCTG
