>Addgene plasmid #77824 | MAP3K1 gRNA (BRDN0001149426) | addgene partial sequence | sequence record 188479 | hU6-F
CGTAACTTGAAAGTATTTCGATTTCTTGGCTTTATATATCTTGTGGAAAGGACGAAACACCGCTTCTCAC
CATATAGCCCTGGTTTAGAGCTAGAAATAGCAAGTTAAAATAAGGCTAGTCCGTTATCAACTTGAAAAAG
TGGCACCGAGTCGGTGCTTTTTTAAGCTTGGCGTAACTAGATCTTGAGACAAATGGCAGTATTCATCCAC
AATTTTAAAAGAAAAGGGGGGATTGGGGGGTACAGTGCANGGGAAAGAATAGTAGACATAATAGCAACAG
ACATACAAACTTAAGAATTACAAAAACAAATTACAAAAATTCNAAATTTTCGGGTTTATTACAGGGACAG
CAGAGATCCACTTTGGCGCCGGCTCGAGGGGGCCCGGGTGCAAAGATGGATAAAGTTTTAAACAGAGAGG
AATCTTTGCAGCTAATGGACCTTCTAGGTCTTGAAAGGAGTGGGAATTGGCTCCGGTGCCCGTCAGTGGG
CAGAGCGCACATCGCCCACAGTCCCCGANAACGTTGGGGGGAGGGGTCGGCAATTGATCCNGTGCCTAGA
GAANGTGGCG
